>Addgene plasmid #35338 | pBbS1c-RFP | depositor full sequence | sequence record 43005 | pBbS1c-RFP sequence 5460 bps
GACGTCGACACCATCGAATGGTGCAAAACCTTTCGCGGTATGGCATGATAGCGCCCGGAAGAGAGTCAAT
TCAGGGTGGTGAATGTGAAACCAGTAACGTTATACGATGTCGCAGAGTATGCCGGTGTCTCTTATCAGAC
CGTTTCCCGCGTGGTGAACCAGGCCAGCCACGTTTCTGCGAAAACGCGGGAAAAAGTGGAAGCGGCGATG
GCGGAGCTGAATTACATTCCCAACCGCGTGGCACAACAACTGGCGGGCAAACAGTCGTTGCTGATTGGCG
TTGCCACCTCCAGTCTGGCCCTGCACGCGCCGTCGCAAATTGTCGCGGCGATTAAATCTCGCGCCGATCA
ACTGGGTGCCAGCGTGGTGGTGTCGATGGTAGAACGAAGCGGCGTCGAAGCCTGTAAAGCGGCGGTGCAC
AATCTTCTCGCGCAACGCGTCAGTGGGCTGATCATTAACTATCCGCTGGATGACCAGGATGCCATTGCTG
TGGAAGCTGCCTGCACTAATGTTCCGGCGTTATTTCTTGATGTCTCTGACCAGACACCCATCAACAGTAT
TATTTTCTCCCATGAAGACGGTACGCGACTGGGCGTGGAGCATCTGGTCGCATTGGGTCACCAGCAAATC
GCGCTGTTAGCGGGCCCATTAAGTTCTGTCTCGGCGCGTCTGCGTCTGGCTGGCTGGCATAAATATCTCA
CTCGCAATCAAATTCAGCCGATAGCGGAACGGGAAGGCGACTGGAGTGCCATGTCCGGTTTTCAACAAAC
CATGCAAATGCTGAATGAGGGCATCGTTCCCACTGCGATGCTGGTTGCCAACGATCAGATGGCGCTGGGC
GCAATGCGCGCCATTACCGAGTCCGGGCTGCGCGTTGGTGCGGATATCTCGGTAGTGGGATACGACGATA
CCGAAGACAGCTCATGTTATATCCCGCCGTTAACCACCATCAAACAGGATTTTCGCCTGCTGGGGCAAAC
CAGCGTGGACCGCTTGCTGCAACTCTCTCAGGGCCAGGCGGTGAAGGGCAATCAGCTGTTGCCCGTCTCA
CTGGTGAAAAGAAAAACCACCCTGGCGCCCAATACGCAAACCGCCTCTCCCCGCGCGTTGGCCGATTCAT
TAATGCAGCTGGCACGACAGGTTTCCCGACTGGAAAGCGGGCAGTGAGCGCAACGCAATTAATGTAAGTT
AGCGCGAATTGATCTGGTTTGACAGCTTATCATCGACTGCACGGTGCACCAATGCTTCTGGCGTCAGGCA
GCCATCGGAAGCTGTGGTATGGCTGTGCAGGTCGTAAATCACTGCATAATTCGTGTCGCTCAAGGCGCAC
TCCCGTTCTGGATAATGTTTTTTGCGCCGACATCATAACGGTTCTGGCAAATATTCTGAAATGAGCTGTT
GACAATTAATCATCCGGCTCGTATAATGTGTGGAATTGTGAGCGGATAACAATTTCAGAATTCAAAAGAT
CTTTTAAGAAGGAGATATACATATGGCGAGTAGCGAAGACGTTATCAAAGAGTTCATGCGTTTCAAAGTT
CGTATGGAAGGTTCCGTTAACGGTCACGAGTTCGAAATCGAAGGTGAAGGTGAAGGTCGTCCGTACGAAG
GTACCCAGACCGCTAAACTGAAAGTTACCAAAGGTGGTCCGCTGCCGTTCGCTTGGGACATCCTGTCCCC
GCAGTTCCAGTACGGTTCCAAAGCTTACGTTAAACACCCGGCTGACATCCCGGACTACCTGAAACTGTCC
TTCCCGGAAGGTTTCAAATGGGAACGTGTTATGAACTTCGAAGACGGTGGTGTTGTTACCGTTACCCAGG
ACTCCTCCCTGCAAGACGGTGAGTTCATCTACAAAGTTAAACTGCGTGGTACCAACTTCCCGTCCGACGG
TCCGGTTATGCAGAAAAAAACCATGGGTTGGGAAGCTTCCACCGAACGTATGTACCCGGAAGACGGTGCT
CTGAAAGGTGAAATCAAAATGCGTCTGAAACTGAAAGACGGTGGTCACTACGACGCTGAAGTTAAAACCA
CCTACATGGCTAAAAAACCGGTTCAGCTGCCGGGTGCTTACAAAACCGACATCAAACTGGACATCACCTC
CCACAACGAAGACTACACCATCGTTGAACAGTACGAACGTGCTGAAGGTCGTCACTCCACCGGTGCTTAA
GGATCCAAACTCGAGTAAGGATCTCCAGGCATCAAATAAAACGAAAGGCTCAGTCGAAAGACTGGGCCTT
TCGTTTTATCTGTTGTTTGTCGGTGAACGCTCTCTACTAGAGTCACACTGGCTCACCTTCGGGTGGGCCT
TTCTGCGTTTATACCTAGGGTACGGGTTTTGCTGCCCGCAAACGGGCTGTTCTGGTGTTGCTAGTTTGTT
ATCAGAATCGCAGATCCGGCTTCAGCCGGTTTGCCGGCTGAAAGCGCTATTTCTTCCAGAATTGCCATGA
TTTTTTCCCCACGGGAGGCGTCACTGGCTCCCGTGTTGTCGGCAGCTTTGATTCGATAAGCAGCATCGCC
TGTTTCAGGCTGTCTATGTGTGACTGTTGAGCTGTAACAAGTTGTCTCAGGTGTTCAATTTCATGTTCTA
GTTGCTTTGTTTTACTGGTTTCACCTGTTCTATTAGGTGTTACATGCTGTTCATCTGTTACATTGTCGAT
CTGTTCATGGTGAACAGCTTTGAATGCACCAAAAACTCGTAAAAGCTCTGATGTATCTATCTTTTTTACA
CCGTTTTCATCTGTGCATATGGACAGTTTTCCCTTTGATATGTAACGGTGAACAGTTGTTCTACTTTTGT
TTGTTAGTCTTGATGCTTCACTGATAGATACAAGAGCCATAAGAACCTCAGATCCTTCCGTATTTAGCCA
GTATGTTCTCTAGTGTGGTTCGTTGTTTTTGCGTGAGCCATGAGAACGAACCATTGAGATCATACTTACT
TTGCATGTCACTCAAAAATTTTGCCTCAAAACTGGTGAGCTGAATTTTTGCAGTTAAAGCATCGTGTAGT
GTTTTTCTTAGTCCGTTATGTAGGTAGGAATCTGATGTAATGGTTGTTGGTATTTTGTCACCATTCATTT
TTATCTGGTTGTTCTCAAGTTCGGTTACGAGATCCATTTGTCTATCTAGTTCAACTTGGAAAATCAACGT
ATCAGTCGGGCGGCCTCGCTTATCAACCACCAATTTCATATTGCTGTAAGTGTTTAAATCTTTACTTATT
GGTTTCAAAACCCATTGGTTAAGCCTTTTAAACTCATGGTAGTTATTTTCAAGCATTAACATGAACTTAA
ATTCATCAAGGCTAATCTCTATATTTGCCTTGTGAGTTTTCTTTTGTGTTAGTTCTTTTAATAACCACTC
ATAAATCCTCATAGAGTATTTGTTTTCAAAAGACTTAACATGTTCCAGATTATATTTTATGAATTTTTTT
AACTGGAAAAGATAAGGCAATATCTCTTCACTAAAAACTAATTCTAATTTTTCGCTTGAGAACTTGGCAT
AGTTTGTCCACTGGAAAATCTCAAAGCCTTTAACCAAAGGATTCCTGATTTCCACAGTTCTCGTCATCAG
CTCTCTGGTTGCTTTAGCTAATACACCATAAGCATTTTCCCTACTGATGTTCATCATCTGAGCGTATTGG
TTATAAGTGAACGATACCGTCCGTTCTTTCCTTGTAGGGTTTTCAATCGTGGGGTTGAGTAGTGCCACAC
AGCATAAAATTAGCTTGGTTTCATGCTCCGTTAAGTCATAGCGACTAATCGCTAGTTCATTTGCTTTGAA
AACAACTAATTCAGACATACATCTCAATTGGTCTAGGTGATTTTAATCACTATACCAATTGAGATGGGCT
AGTCAATGATAATTACTAGTCCTTTTCCCGGGTGATCTGGGTATCTGTAAATTCTGCTAGACCTTTGCTG
GAAAACTTGTAAATTCTGCTAGACCCTCTGTAAATTCCGCTAGACCTTTGTGTGTTTTTTTTGTTTATAT
TCAAGTGGTTATAATTTATAGAATAAAGAAAGAATAAAAAAAGATAAAAAGAATAGATCCCAGCCCTGTG
TATAACTCACTACTTTAGTCAGTTCCGCAGTATTACAAAAGGATGTCGCAAACGCTGTTTGCTCCTCTAC
AAAACAGACCTTAAAACCCTAAAGGCTTAAGTAGCACCCTCGCAAGCTCGGGCAAATCGCTGAATATTCC
TTTTGTCTCCGACCATCAGGCACCTGAGTCGCTGTCTTTTTCGTGACATTCAGTTCGCTGCGCTCACGGC
TCTGGCAGTGAATGGGGGTAAATGGCACTACAGGCGCCTTTTATGGATTCATGCAAGGAAACTACCCATA
ATACAAGAAAAGCCCGTCACGGGCTTCTCAGGGCGTTTTATGGCGGGTCTGCTATGTGGTGCTATCTGAC
TTTTTGCTGTTCAGCAGTTCCTGCCCTCTGATTTTCCAGTCTGACCACTTCGGATTATCCCGTGACAGGT
CATTCAGACTGGCTAATGCACCCAGTAAGGCAGCGGTATCATCAACAGGCTTACCCGTCTTACTGTCCCT
AGTGCTTGGATTCTCACCAATAAAAAACGCCCGGCGGCAACCGAGCGTTCTGAACAAATCCAGATGGAGT
TCTGAGGTCATTACTGGATCTATCAACAGGAGTCCAAGCGAGCTCGATATCAAATTACGCCCCGCCCTGC
CACTCATCGCAGTACTGTTGTAATTCATTAAGCATTCTGCCGACATGGAAGCCATCACAAACGGCATGAT
GAACCTGAATCGCCAGCGGCATCAGCACCTTGTCGCCTTGCGTATAATATTTGCCCATGGTGAAAACGGG
GGCGAAGAAGTTGTCCATATTGGCCACGTTTAAATCAAAACTGGTGAAACTCACCCAGGGATTGGCTGAG
ACGAAAAACATATTCTCAATAAACCCTTTAGGGAAATAGGCCAGGTTTTCACCGTAACACGCCACATCTT
GCGAATATATGTGTAGAAACTGCCGGAAATCGTCGTGGTATTCACTCCAGAGCGATGAAAACGTTTCAGT
TTGCTCATGGAAAACGGTGTAACAAGGGTGAACACTATCCCATATCACCAGCTCACCGTCTTTCATTGCC
ATACGAAATTCCGGATGAGCATTCATCAGGCGGGCAAGAATGTGAATAAAGGCCGGATAAAACTTGTGCT
TATTTTTCTTTACGGTCTTTAAAAAGGCCGTAATATCCAGCTGAACGGTCTGGTTATAGGTACATTGAGC
AACTGACTGAAATGCCTCAAAATGTTCTTTACGATGCCATTGGGATATATCAACGGTGGTATATCCAGTG
ATTTTTTTCTCCATTTTAGCTTCCTTAGCTCCTGAAAATCTCGATAACTCAAAAAATACGCCCGGTAGTG
ATCTTATTTCATTATGGTGAAAGTTGGAACCTCTTACGTGCCGATCAACGTCTCATTTTCGCCAGATATC
Features (pLannotate 1.2.2; 14 found; start..end, strand, type, name):
      7..84      +  promoter       lacIq promoter: lacI (mutant); In the lacIq allele, a single base change in the promoter boosts expression of the lacI gene about 10-fold.
     85..1167    +  CDS            lacI: lac repressor; lacI; The lac repressor binds to the lac operator to inhibit transcription in E. coli. This inhibition can be relieved by adding lactose or isopropyl-β-D-thiogalactopyranoside (IPTG).
   1209..1226    +  promoter       tet promoter (fragment): E. coli promoter for tetracycline efflux protein gene
   1222..1323    -  CDS            yciV (fragment): RNAAM_ECOLI - Also known as trpH From Escherichia coli (strain K12).
   1399..1428    +  promoter       trc promoter: strong E. coli promoter; hybrid between the trp and lac UV5 promoters
   1436..1452    +  protein_bind   lac operator: The lac repressor binds to the lac operator to inhibit transcription in E. coli. This inhibition can be relieved by adding lactose or isopropyl-β-D-thiogalactopyranoside (IPTG). lac repressor encoded by lacI
   1493..2170    +  CDS            mRFP1: monomeric derivative of DsRed (Campbell et al., 2002)
   2203..2274    +  terminator     rrnB T1 terminator: transcription terminator T1 from the E. coli rrnB gene
   2290..2317    +  terminator     T7Te terminator: phage T7 early transcription terminator
   2848..3798    -  CDS            Rep101: RepA protein needed for replication with the pSC101 origin; rep101
   3846..4068    -  rep_origin     pSC101 ori: low-copy replication origin that requires the Rep101 protein
   4560..4654    -  terminator     lambda t0 terminator: transcription terminator from phage lambda
   4678..5334    -  CDS            cat: CAT_ECOLX - Experimental evidence at protein level: Swiss-Prot protein existence level 1. This enzyme is an effector of chloramphenicol resistance in bacteria. From Escherichia coli. This protein is used as a marker in many commonly used cloning vectors, such as pACYC184.
   5335..5437    -  promoter       cat promoter: promoter of the E. coli cat gene encoding chloramphenicol acetyltransferase
