[The description below was written by a language model from this plasmid's Addgene catalogue record and pLannotate feature annotations shown in this document.]
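Description:
pBbS1c-RFP is a 5,460 bp bacterial expression plasmid from the BglBrick (pBb) family of modular synthetic-biology vectors, designed for use in E. coli. The name appears to track the module combination found in the record: a pSC101 origin, a Trc promoter system, chloramphenicol resistance and an RFP cargo. Replication relies on the pSC101 origin together with the plasmid-encoded Rep101 (RepA) initiator protein that this origin requires, which keeps the plasmid at low copy number, consistent with the catalogue entry. Selection is provided by a chloramphenicol acetyltransferase (cat) gene driven by its own promoter and followed by the phage lambda t0 terminator, which insulates the marker from neighbouring modules.

The expression module consists of the strong hybrid trp/lac trc promoter followed by a lac operator, controlling a 678 bp synthetic coding sequence annotated as mRFP1, a monomeric red fluorescent derivative of DsRed. Transcription is stopped by a double terminator made up of rrnB T1 and the T7 early terminator T7Te. The plasmid also carries lacI under the up-mutated lacIq promoter, so it supplies its own high level of lac repressor. This holds the trc promoter off until it is induced with IPTG or lactose, independently of the host genotype. Short annotated fragments of a tet promoter and of yciV lying between lacI and the trc promoter are probably carry-over sequence rather than functional parts.

The RFP serves as a reporter for characterising the expression behaviour of this origin–promoter–marker combination. In the BglBrick scheme it is also a placeholder that can be swapped by restriction cloning for a gene or pathway of interest when low-copy, IPTG-inducible expression is wanted.
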