Addgene plasmid #35338: pBbS1c-RFP
Depositing lab: Jay Keasling. Depositing organization: University of California, Berkeley. Publication: BglBrick vectors and datasheets: A synthetic biology platform for gene expression. Lee TS, Krupa RA, Zhang F, Hajimorad M, Holtz WJ, Prasad N, Lee SK, Keasling JD. J Biol Eng. 2011 Sep 20;5:12. 10.1186/1754-1611-5-12 PubMed 21933410.
Backbone
  Vector backbone: pBb
  Backbone size w/o insert (bp): 4782
  Vector type: Bacterial Expression, Synthetic Biology
Growth in bacteria
  Bacterial resistance: Chloramphenicol, 25 μg/mL
  Growth temperature: 37°C
  Growth strain: DH5alpha
  Copy number: Low Copy
Gene/Insert
  Gene/Insert name: RFP (alt name: JBEI Part ID: JPUB_000104)
  Species: Synthetic
  Insert size (bp): 678
  Promoter: Trc
  Cloning method: Restriction Enzyme
  Sequencing primers: 5′ jkRFP-R (gctttggaaccgtactggaa); 3′ jkRFP-F (tggtcactacgacgctgaag)
Terms and licenses: Academic/Nonprofit Terms; Industry Terms: Not Available to Industry
Depositor comments: JBEI Part ID: JPUB_000104; Origin: SC101
How to cite: pBbS1c-RFP was a gift from Jay Keasling (Addgene plasmid # 35338 ; http://n2t.net/addgene:35338 ; RRID:Addgene_35338)
