>Addgene plasmid #35338 | pBbS1c-RFP | addgene partial sequence | sequence record 43679 | jkRFP-F 5'-tggtcactacgacgctgaag-3'
TCAGCTGCCGGGTGCTTACAAAACCGACATCAAACTGGACATCACCTCCCACAACGAAGACTACACCATC
GTTGAACAGTACGAACGTGCTGAAGGTCGTCACTCCACCGGTGCTTAAGGATCCAAACTCGAGTAAGGAT
CTCCAGGCATCAAATAAAACGAAAGGCTCAGTCGAAAGACTGGGCCTTTCGTTTTATCTGTTGTTTGTCG
GTGAACGCTCTCTACTAGAGTCACACTGGCTCACCTTCGGGTGGGCCTTTCTGCGTTTATACCTAGGGTA
CGGGTTTTGCTGCCCGCAAACGGGCTGTTCTGGTGTTGCTAGTTTGTTATCAGAATCGCAGATCCGGCTT
CAGCCGGTTTGCCGGCTGAAAGCGCTATTTCTTCCAGAATTGCCATGATTTTTTCCCCACGGGAGGCGTC
ACTGGCTCCCGTGTTGTCGGCAGCTTTGATTCGATAAGCAGCATCGCCTGTTTCAGGCTGTCTATGTGTG
ACTGTTGAGCTGTAACAAGTTGTCTCAGGTGTTCAATTTCATGTTCTAGTTGCTTTGTTTTACTGGTTTC
ACCTGTTCTATTAGGTGTTACATGCTGTTCATCTGTTACATTGTCGATCTGTTCATGGTGAACAGCTTTG
AATGCACCAAAAACTCGTAAAAGCTCTGATGTATCTATCTTTTTTACACCGTTTTCATCTGTGCATATGG
ACAGTTTTCCCTTTGATATGTAACGGTGAACAGTTGTTCTACTTTTGTTTGTTAGTCTTGATGCTTCACT
GATAGATACAAGAGCCATAAGAACC
