>Addgene plasmid #35338 | pBbS1c-RFP | addgene partial sequence | sequence record 43680 | jkRFP-R 5'-gctttggaaccgtactggaa-3'
CTTTGGTAACTTTCAGTTTAGCGGTCTGGGTACCTTCGTACGGACGACCTTCACCTTCACCTTCGATTTC
GAACTCGTGACCGTTAACGGAACCTTCCATACGAACTTTGAAACGCATGAACTCTTTGATAACGTCTTCG
CTACTCGCCATATGTATATCTCCTTCTTAAAAGATCTTTTGAATTCTGAAATTGTTATCCGCTCACAATT
CCACACATTATACGAGCCGGATGATTAATTGTCAACAGCTCATTTCAGAATATTTGCCAGAACCGTTATG
ATGTCGGCGCAAAAAACATTATCCAGAACGGGAGTGCGCCTTGAGCGACACGAATTATGCAGTGATTTAC
GACCTGCACAGCCATACCACAGCTTCCGATGGCTGCCTGACGCCAGAAGCATTGGTGCACCGTGCAGTCG
ATGATAAGCTGTCAAACCAGATCAATTCGCGCTAACTTACATTAATTGCGTTGCGCTCACTGCCCGCTTT
CCAGTCGGGAAACCTGTCGTGCCAGCTGCATTAATGAATCGGCCAACGCGCGGGGAGAGGCGGTTTGCGT
ATTGGGCGCCAGGGTGGTTTTTCTTTTCACCAGTGAGACGGGCAACAGCTGATTGCCCTTCACCGCCTGG
CCCTGAGAGAGTTGCAGCAAGCGGTCCACGCTGGTTTGCCCCAGCAGGCGAAAATCCTGTTTGATGGTGG
TTAACGGCGGGATATAACATGAGCTGTCTTCGGTATCGTCGTATCCCACTACCGAGATATCCGCACCAAC
GCGCAGCCCGGACTCGGTAATGGCGCGCATTGCGCCCAGCGCCATCTGATCGTTGGCAACCAGCATCGCA
GTGGGAACGATGCCC
